>Addgene plasmid #156432 | pEN366 - pTRE3G-CTCF-mRuby2-BGHpA-CAGGS-rtta3G-rbgpA-Frt-PGK-EM7-PuroR-bpA-Frt TIGRE donor | depositor full sequence | sequence record 301981 | pEN366 - pTRE3G-CTCF-mRuby2-BGHpA-CAGGS-rtta3G-rbgpA-Frt-PGK-EM7-PuroR-bpA-Frt TIGRE donor sequence 13427 bps
TCGCGCGTTTCGGTGATGACGGTGAAAACCTCTGACACATGCAGCTCCCGGAGACGGTCACAGCTTGTCT
GTAAGCGGATGCCGGGAGCAGACAAGCCCGTCAGGGCGCGTCAGCGGGTGTTGGCGGGTGTCGGGGCTGG
CTTAACTATGCGGCATCAGAGCAGATTGTACTGAGAGTGCACCATATGCGGTGTGAAATACCGCACAGAT
GCGTAAGGAGAAAATACCGCATCAGGCGCCATTCGCCATTCAGGCTGCGCAACTGTTGGGAAGGGCGATC
GGTGCGGGCCTCTTCGCTATTACGCCAGCTGGCGAAAGGGGGATGTGCTGCAAGGCGATTAAGTTGGGTA
ACGCCAGGGTTTTCCCAGTCACGACGTTGTAAAACGACGGCCAGTATTTAAATACTGCCCCTAGGAGATG
GATACTAGCATTTGAAACTGAGGCTCATATGTGTTATCACTCAAAGTGAGGTCAGACTGCTAGGAAGTTA
GGGAAGTGGGATTTGAGCCACTGAAGGTCGGAATCTGAAATCTGGCGAGGTGGTAGGAAGAGGTAGGAAG
GTACCCAACAGCTTCGAACAGGAGGAACTCCCAGATCCTTACACCAAAAACCACTTAGGGTTTTTTGTTT
TGTTTTTGTTTTTTAAATTTCTTTTCTTTTCTTCCATGGGCAAAGAAAATGACTCAGGAAGACTCAGTGG
CAACCCTAGACTCAGGGCCTCGGAAGAGGCCCACCTCTGCATCATCCTCTCCGGAGCCCCCTGAGTTCAG
CACTTTCCGGGCCTGCCAGTGAGGCTGACGAATGAGGACCACTTTATCCAGTTCCTTCCCTCCCACTGCC
AGAGGCTGCACATCTGTCCAGAGACTTGGCAGTGGAGGTAGGGTGGGGGTGGGAATCAAGCCATAGCTTT
CTTAGGGAAGCACTGGCCAAAGGAAGGGGACTCCTAGAGTTGTAACCTTCCTCACAGAAGACAAGAAAAT
GAGTTGGGGTATCAGCCTCAGGCTAGACAGAGAGCCAGAACCTCTTCACAGATTCCCAGATCACCGGAGA
AGTCACTATTGAATCCGGACACCCAGTCAGGCACAAGAGGTCTACATTCTCTAACTCCTTTCCAGTGCTT
CCCCAACGGTCACTTACTTCCAGACTGCGTGTTTTATTTTTAGGAGAGATGTGTATATTTTTTGTTGCTG
TTGTTGTTTCTAGATAGGGTCTCACTGTGTAGCCCTGGCTTTTCTGGAACTCACTGTGTAGAGCAAGCCA
GCCTCAAACTCATAGATCCACCTGCCTCTGCCTCCAGATCGCTAGAATTAAAGTTACTGCCATAACACCT
AACATTTAAATCCTGCAGGGTATCACGAGGCCCTTTCGTCTTCACTCGAGTTTACTCCCTATCAGTGATA
GAGAACGTATGAAGAGTTTACTCCCTATCAGTGATAGAGAACGTATGCAGACTTTACTCCCTATCAGTGA
TAGAGAACGTATAAGGAGTTTACTCCCTATCAGTGATAGAGAACGTATGACCAGTTTACTCCCTATCAGT
GATAGAGAACGTATCTACAGTTTACTCCCTATCAGTGATAGAGAACGTATATCCAGTTTACTCCCTATCA
GTGATAGAGAACGTATGTCGAGGTAGGCGTGTACGGTGGGCGCCTATAAAAGCAGAGCTCGTTTAGTGAA
CCGTCAGATCGCCTGGAGCAATTCCACAACACTTTTGTCTTATACTTACGCGTCTGCAGGATATCAAGCT
TGCGGTACCGCGGCCCCGAATTCGAGCTCGGTACCCGGGGATCCTCTAGTCAGCTGACGCGTGCTAGCGC
GGCCGCATCGATTCCACCATGGACTATAAGGACCACGACGGAGACTACAAGGATCATGATATTGATTACA
AAGACGATGACGATAAGACCGGTGAAGGTGAGGCGGTTGAAGCCATTGTGGAGGAGTCTGAAACTTTCAT
TAAAGGAAAAGAAAGAAAGACTTACCAGAGACGCCGGGAAGGGGGCCAGGAAGAAGATGCTTGCCACCTG
CCCCAGAACCAGACAGATGGGGGTGAGGTGGTCCAGGATGTCAACAGCAGTGTACAGATGGTAATGATGG
AACAGCTGGATCCTACCCTTCTCCAGATGAAGACTGAAGTCATGGAGGGTACAGTGGCTCCGGAAGCAGA
GGCTGCAGTGGACGATACCCAGATCATAACCTTGCAGGTTGTAAATATGGAGGAACAGCCCATTAACATA
GGAGAGCTTCAGCTTGTCCAAGTACCTGTTCCTGTGACGGTACCTGTTGCTACTACTTCAGTAGAAGAAC
TTCAGGGGGCTTATGAGAATGAAGTGTCTAAAGAGGGCCTTGCAGAAAGTGAACCGATGATATGTCACAC
CTTACCTTTGCCTGAAGGATTTCAGGTGGTGAAAGTGGGGGCCAATGGAGAAGTGGAGACACTAGAGCAG
GGCGAGCTTCCTCCTCAGGAAGACTCTAGCTGGCAAAAAGACCCAGACTATCAGCCACCAGCCAAAAAAA
CAAAGAAAACCAAAAAGAGCAAACTTCGTTACACAGAAGAGGGCAAAGACGTGGATGTGTCTGTGTATGA
TTTTGAGGAAGAACAGCAGGAAGGACTGCTGTCTGAGGTTAATGCAGAGAAAGTAGTTGGTAATATGAAG
CCTCCGAAGCCAACAAAAATTAAAAAAAAAGGTGTAAAGAAAACATTCCAGTGTGAGCTTTGCAGTTACA
CATGTCCCCGGCGTTCAAATTTGGATCGTCACATGAAAAGCCACACTGATGAGAGACCACACAAATGCCA
TCTGTGTGGCAGAGCATTCAGAACAGTGACCCTCCTGAGGAATCATCTGAACACACACACAGGTACTCGT
CCTCACAAGTGCCCAGACTGCGATATGGCCTTTGTGACCAGTGGAGAATTGGTGCGGCATCGTCGTTATA
AACACACTCATGAGAAACCATTTAAGTGTTCCATGTGTGATTATGCCAGTGTAGAAGTCAGCAAATTAAA
ACGACACATTCGCTCTCATACTGGAGAGCGCCCGTTCCAGTGCAGTTTGTGCAGTTATGCCAGCAGGGAC
ACATACAAGCTGAAAAGGCATATGAGAACCCATTCAGGGGAAAAACCTTATGAATGTTATATTTGTCACG
CTCGGTTTACCCAGAGTGGTACCATGAAGATGCACATTTTACAGAAGCACACAGAAAATGTGGCCAAATT
TCATTGTCCCCATTGTGACACTGTCATAGCCCGAAAAAGTGATTTGGGTGTCCACTTGCGAAAGCAGCAT
TCCTATATTGAACAGGGCAAAAAATGTCGCTACTGTGATGCTGTGTTTCATGAGCGATATGCTCTCATCC
AGCATCAAAAATCACACAAAAATGAGAAGCGCTTCAAGTGTGACCAGTGTGATTATGCTTGTAGACAGGA
GCGGCACATGATCATGCACAAGCGCACTCACACGGGGGAGAAGCCTTATGCCTGCAGCCACTGCGACAAG
ACCTTCCGCCAGAAACAGCTCCTCGACATGCATTTCAAGCGCTATCATGATCCCAACTTTGTCCCTGCTG
CCTTTGTCTGTTCCAAGTGTGGGAAAACATTCACCCGCCGGAACACAATGGCAAGACATGCAGATAACTG
TGCTGGTCCAGATGGCGTAGAGGGGGAAAATGGAGGGGAGACAAAGAAGAGCAAACGAGGAAGAAAAAGA
AAGATGCGATCTAAAAAAGAAGACTCCTCTGACAGTGAAGAAAATGCTGAGCCGGATCTCGATGACAATG
AGGAGGAGGAGGAGCCTGCTGTAGAAATTGAACCTGAGCCAGAGCCTCAGCCCCAGCCTCCGCCTCCACC
TCAGCCTGTGGCCCCGGCCCCCCCACCTGCCAAGAAGAGAAGGGGGCGACCTCCTGGAAGAACCAACCAG
CCCAAACAGAACCAGCCAACAGCCATCATTCAGGTCGAAGATCAGAATACAGGTGCAATTGAGAACATTA
TAGTTGAAGTCAAAAAGGAGCCAGATGCCGAGCCTGCGGAGGGGGAAGAAGAGGAGGCTCAGGCAGCCAC
CACAGACGCCCCCAACGGAGACCTCACGCCTGAGATGATCCTCAGCATGATGGACCGGCTTAAGGGGGGA
GCAGGAGGCATGGTGTCTAAGGGCGAAGAGCTGATCAAGGAAAATATGCGTATGAAGGTGGTCATGGAAG
GTTCGGTCAACGGCCACCAATTCAAATGCACAGGTGAAGGAGAAGGCAATCCGTACATGGGAACTCAAAC
CATGAGGATCAAAGTCATCGAGGGAGGACCCCTGCCATTTGCCTTTGACATTCTTGCCACGTCGTTCATG
TATGGCAGCCGTACTTTTATCAAGTACCCGAAAGGCATTCCTGATTTCTTTAAACAGTCCTTTCCTGAGG
GTTTTACTTGGGAAAGAGTTACGAGATACGAAGATGGTGGAGTCGTCACCGTCATGCAGGACACCAGCCT
TGAGGATGGCTGTCTCGTTTACCACGTCCAAGTCAGAGGGGTAAACTTTCCCTCCAATGGTCCCGTGATG
CAGAAGAAGACCAAGGGTTGGGAGCCTAATACAGAGATGATGTATCCAGCAGATGGTGGTCTGAGGGGAT
ACACTCATATGGCACTGAAAGTTGATGGTGGTGGCCATCTGTCTTGCTCTTTCGTAACAACTTACAGGTC
AAAAAAGACCGTCGGGAACATCAAGATGCCCGGTATCCATGCCGTTGATCACCGCCTGGAAAGGTTAGAG
GAAAGTGACAATGAAATGTTCGTAGTACAACGCGAACACGCAGTTGCCAAGTTCGCCGGGCTTGGTGGTG
GGATGGACGAGCTGTACAAGTAAGTTTAAACATAGCCTCGACTGTGCCTTCTAGTTGCCAGCCATCTGTT
GTTTGCCCCTCCCCCGTGCCTTCCTTGACCCTGGAAGGTGCCACTCCCACTGTCCTTTCCTAATAAAATG
AGGAAATTGCATCGCATTGTCTGAGTAGGTGTCATTCTATTCTGGGGGGTGGGGTGGGGCAGGACAGCAA
GGGGGAGGATTGGGAAGACAATAGCAGGCATGCTGGGGATGCGGTGGGCTCTATGGCTTCTGAGGCGGAA
AGAACCTTAATTAACCTAGGCCTCCAAAAAAGCCTCCTCACTACTTCTGGAATAGCTCAGAGGCCGAGGC
GGCCTCGGCCTCTGCATAAATAAAAAAAATTAGTCAGCCATGGGGCGGAGAATGGGCGGAACTGGGCGGA
GTTAGGGGCGGGATGGGCGGAGTTAGGGGCGGGACTATGGTTGCTGACTAATTGAGATGCGGATCCGCTG
GCACGACAGGTTTCCCGACTGGAAAGCGGGCAGTGAGCGCAACGCAATTAATGTGAGTTAGCTCACTCAT
TAGGCACCCCAGGCTTTACACTTTATGCTTCCGGCTCGTATGTTGTGTGGAATTGTGAGCGGATAACAAT
TTCACACAGGAAACAGCTATGACCATGATTACGCCAAGCTTGGGCTGCAGGTCGAGGGATCTTCATAAGA
GAAGAGGGACAGCTATGACTGGGAGTAGTCAGGAGAGGAGGAAAAATCTGGCTAGTAAAACATGTAAGGA
AAATTTTAGGGATGTTAAAGAAAAAAATAACACAAAACAAAATATAAAAAAAATCTAACCTCAAGTCAAG
GCTTTTCTATGGAATAAGGAATGGACAGCAGGGGGCTGTTTCATATACTGATGACCTCTTTATAGCCACC
TTTGTTCATGGCAGCCAGCATATGGCATATGTTGCCAAACTCTAAACCAAATACTCATTCTGATGTTTTA
AATGATTTGCCCTCCCATATGTCCTTCCGAGTGAGAGACACAAAAAATTCCAACACACTATTGCAATGAA
AATAAATTTCCTTTATTAGCCAGAAGTCAGATGCTCAAGGGGCTTCATGATGTCCCCATAATTTTTGGCA
GAGGGAAAAAGATCTCAGTGGTATTTGTGAGCCAGGGCATTGGCCACACCAGCCACCACCTTCTGATAGG
CAGCCTGCACCTGAGCGCCGTTACCCGGGGAGCATGTCAAGGTCAAAATCGTCAAGAGCGTCAGCAGGCA
GCATATCAAGGTCAAAGTCGTCAAGGGCATCGGCTGGGAGCATGTCTAAGTCAAAATCGTCAAGGGCGTC
GGTCGGCCCGCCGCTTTCGCACTTTAGCTGTTTCTCCAGGCCACATATGATTAGTTCCAGGCCGAAAAGG
AAGGCAGGTTCGGCTCCCTGCCGGTCGAACAGCTCAATTGCTTGTTTCAGAAGTGGGGGCATAGAATCGG
TGGTAGGTGTCTCTCTTTCCTCTTTTGCTACTTGATGCTCCTGTTCCTCCAATACGCAGCCCAGTGTAAA
GTGGCCCACGGCGGACAGAGCGTACAGTGCGTTCTCCAGGGAGAAGCCTTGCTGACACAGGAACGCGAGC
TGATTTTCCAGGGTTTCGTACTGTTTCTCTGTTGGGCGGGTGCCGAGATGCACTTTAGCCCCGTCGCGAT
GTGAGAGGAGAGCACAGCGGTATGACTTGGCGTTGTTCCGCAGAAAGTCTTGCCATGACTCGCCTTCCAG
GGGGCAGGAGTGGGTATGATGCCTGTCCAGCATCTCGATTGGCAGGGCATCGAGCAGGGCCCGCTTGTTC
TTCACGTGCCAGTACAGGGTAGGCTGCTCAACTCCCAGCTTTTGAGCGAGTTTCCTTGTCGTCAGGCCTT
CGATACCGACTCCATTGAGTAATTCCAGAGCAGAGTTTATGACTTTGCCCTTGTCCAGTCTAGACATGGT
GGCGGCGGATCCCGGGCCCGCGGTACCGCAAGCTTGATATCCTGCAGACGCGTGAGAATTCTCGAGGAAT
TCTTTGCCAAAATGATGAGACAGCACAATAACCAGCACGTTGCCCAGGAGCTGTAGGAAAAAGAAGAAGG
CATGAACATGGTTAGCAGAGGCTCTAGAGCCGCCGGTCACACGCCAGAAGCCGAACCCCGCCCTGCCCCG
TCCCCCCCGAAGGCAGCCGTCCCCCTGCGGCAGCCCCGAGGCTGGAGATGGAGAAGGGGACGGCGGCGCG
GCGACGCACGAAGGCCCTCCCCGCCCATTTCCTTCCTGCCGGCGCCGCACCGCTTCGCCCGCGCCCGCTA
GAGGGGGTGCGGCGGCGCCTCCCAGATTTCGGCTCCGCCAGATTTGGGACAAAGGAAGTCCCTGCGCCCT
CTCGCACGATTACCATAAAAGGCAATGGCTGCGGCTCGCCGCGCCTCGACAGCCGCCGGCGCTCCGGGGC
CGCCGCGCCCCTCCCCCGAGCCCTCCCCGGCCCGAGGCGGCCCCGCCCCGCCCGGCACCCCCACCTGCCG
CCACCCCCCGCCCGGCACGGCGAGCCCCGCGCCACGCCCCGCACGGAGCCCCGCACCCGAAGCCGGGCCG
TGCTCAGCAACTCGGGGAGGGGGGTGCAGGGGGGGGTTACAGCCCGACCGCCGCGCCCACACCCCCTGCT
CACCCCCCCACGCACACACCCCGCACGCAGCCTTTGTTCCCCTCGCAGCCCCCCCGCACCGCGGGGCACC
GCCCCCGGCCGCGCTCCCCTCGCGCACACGCGGAGCGCACAAAGCCCCGCGCCGCGCCCGCAGCGCTCAC
AGCCGCCGGGCAGCGCGGGCCGCACGCGGCGCTCCCCACGCACACACACACGCACGCACCCCCCGAGCCG
CTCCCCCCCGCACAAAGGGCCCTCCCGGAGCCCTTTAAGGCTTTCACGCAGCCACAGAAAAGAAACGAGC
CGTCATTAAACCAAGCGCTAATTACAGCCCGGAGGAGAAGGGCCGTCCCGCCCGCTCACCTGTGGGAGTA
ACGCGGTCAGTCAGAGCCGGGGCGGGCGGCGCGAGGCGGCGCGGAGCGGGGCACGGGGCGAAGGCAACGC
AGCGACTCCCGCCCGCCGCGCGCTTCGCTTTTTATAGGGCCGCCGCCGCCGCCGCCTCGCCATAAAAGGA
AACTTTCGGAGCGCGCCGCTCTGATTGGCTGCCGCCGCACCTCTCCGCCTCGCCCCGCCCCGCCCCTCGC
CCCGCCCCGCCCCGCCTGGCGCGCGCCCCCCCCCCCCCCGCCCCCATCGCTGCACAAAATAATTAAAAAA
TAAATAAATACAAAATTGGGGGTGGGGAGGGGGGGGAGATGGGGAGAGTGAAGCAGAACGTGGGGCTCAC
CTCGACCCATGGTAATAGCGATGACTAATACGTAGATGTACTGCCAAGTAGGAAAGTCCCATAAGGTCAT
GTACTGGGCATAATGCCAGGCGGGCCATTTACCGTCATTGACGTCAATAGGGGGCGTACTTGGCATATGA
TACACTTGATGTACTGCCAAGTGGGCAGTTTACCGTAAATAGTCCACCCATTGACGTCAATGGAAAGTCC
CTATTGGCGTTACTATGGGAACATACGTCATTATTGACGTCAATGGGCGGGGGTCGTTGGGCGGTCAGCC
AGGCGGGCCATTTACCGTAAGTTATGTAACGCGGAACTCCATATATGGGCTATGAACTAATGACCCCGTA
ATTGATTACTATTAATAACTAGTCGAAGTTCCTATTCTCTAGAAAGTATAGGAACTTCAGGTCTGAAGAG
GAGTTTACGTCCAGCCAAGCTAGCTTGGCTGCAGGTCGTCGAAATTCTACCGGGTAGGGGAGGCGCTTTT
CCCAAGGCAGTCTGGAGCATGCGCTTTAGCAGCCCCGCTGGGCACTTGGCGCTACACAAGTGGCCTCTGG
CCTCGCACACATTCCACATCCACCGGTAGGCGCCAACCGGCTCCGTTCTTTGGTGGCCCCTTCGCGCCAC
CTTCTACTCCTCCCCTAGTCAGGAAGTTCCCCCCCGCCCCGCAGCTCGCGTCGTGCAGGACGTGACAAAT
GGAAGTAGCACGTCTCACTAGTCTCGTGCAGATGGACAGCACCGCTGAGCAATGGAAGCGGGTAGGCCTT
TGGGGCAGCGGCCAATAGCAGCTTTGCTCCTTCGCTTTCTGGGCTCAGAGGCTGGGAAGGGGTGGGTCCG
GGGGCGGGCTCAGGGGCGGGCTCAGGGGCGGGGCGGGCGCCCGAAGGTCCTCCGGAGGCCCGGCATTCTG
CACGCTTCAAAAGCGCACGTCTGCCGCGCTGTTCTCCTCTTCCTCATCTCCGGGCCTTTCGACCTGCAGC
CTGTTGACAATTAATCATCGGCATAGTATATCGGCATAGTATAATACGACAAGGTGAGGAACTAAACCAT
GACCGAGTACAAGCCCACGGTGCGCCTCGCCACCCGCGACGACGTCCCCAGGGCCGTACGCACCCTCGCC
GCCGCGTTCGCCGACTACCCCGCCACGCGCCACACCGTCGATCCGGACCGCCACATCGAGCGGGTCACCG
AGCTGCAAGAACTCTTCCTCACGCGCGTCGGGCTCGACATCGGCAAGGTGTGGGTCGCGGACGACGGCGC
CGCGGTGGCGGTCTGGACCACGCCGGAGAGCGTCGAAGCGGGGGCGGTGTTCGCCGAGATCGGCCCGCGC
ATGGCCGAGTTGAGCGGTTCCCGGCTGGCCGCGCAGCAACAGATGGAAGGCCTCCTGGCGCCGCACCGGC
CCAAGGAGCCCGCGTGGTTCCTGGCCACCGTCGGCGTCTCGCCCGACCACCAGGGCAAGGGTCTGGGCAG
CGCCGTCGTGCTCCCCGGAGTGGAGGCGGCCGAGCGCGCCGGGGTGCCCGCCTTCCTGGAGACCTCCGCG
CCCCGCAACCTCCCCTTCTACGAGCGGCTCGGCTTCACCGTCACCGCCGACGTCGAGGTGCCCGAAGGAC
CGCGCACCTGGTGCATGACCCGCAAGCCCGGTGCCTGAGGGGATCAATTCTCTAGAGCTCGCTGATCAGC
CTCGACTGTGCCTTCTAGTTGCCAGCCATCTGTTGTTTGCCCCTCCCCCGTGCCTTCCTTGACCCTGGAA
GGTGCCACTCCCACTGTCCTTTCCTAATAAAATGAGGAAATTGCATCGCATTGTCTGAGTAGGTGTCATT
CTATTCTGGGGGGTGGGGTGGGGCAGGACAGCAAGGGGGAGGATTGGGAAGACAATAGCAGGCATGCTGG
GGATGCGGTGGGCTCTATGGCTTCTGAGGCGGAAAGAACCAGCTGGGGCTCGACTAGAGCTTGCGGAACC
CTTCGAAGTTCCTATTCTCTAGAAAGTATAGGAACTTCGGCGCGCCATTTAAATTTTGGGATGTTTTCTG
TTTGTTTTGAGATAGGGTTTTTCAGTGTAGTCCTGGCTGTCCTAGAACTCACTCTGTAGACCAGGCTGGC
CTGGAACTCAAGGACTGCCAGCCTCTGCCTCCTGAGCATCGGGATTAAAGGTGTGTGCCACCACTGCCCA
GCAGAGTGCGTTTTTACTCTTCACTTTGTGGGTCCTGGCTGCCTGAGATTGTGTGCTTGCACCATTAGAT
GGGAGGGATGACTTGGGAAAGGGTTGAGTCTTTTGTGAGTCTTGCGGAGGCCCAGGAGGGGGTACGTAAA
TTAGAGTTCTAAGAGGCCCAGCAAAAGTGAACAAGTGACTGGCCACTGTGAGTTCACTGGGGGACCTGAG
AGTTAACTAGTGAAAAGGAGAGGTCCTAGTGGAGAAGCTAAAGAATTAAAGTTACTGCCTTGAAGTTCTT
TGTGAAGGCCAAGCTCTGGAGCGCGGCTTGAAAAGCCTTTATCCCAGAGCAGCATGGGAAGGGGCCCCAG
CTGGGTGCGAGCCTGCAAACCAGAGCACACCTATCACAGGGCCTTTTCTTACCAGTGGGACGGGATCAAG
GCGGAGCTTACCTGGGAACGTACAGGGCGGAACCTTAACTTGGGGGCGTGGCCGAATCACCTGGGTTTGG
AAACGGTTCTTGTCTTTCCTCAAGCTCAGGAGAGGTTGTTTGCAGGACACTGGCCCGGAGGGGCCCGAAC
TCTCCGAGGGAGGGTTTCGTGGATCAGAACACCGTCCCTTGACAAAAAGATGCAGAGCACCGTCTGCATT
CTGCTAGTAACCGTCCCTCCTGGGGGCGGAGCCAGCCCTCCTCCGGGTGTATAAAGTAGCTGAGCGCCTC
CTTCTGACAAACGCCTCACCCCCAAGAGTACTGGGGGAGTACGCAGCACGCCAGCCTAGGGGCGGAGCTC
AGCCCTGGAGGAGGCGTTTCTTCTTAGTTCTCCGACTCACGCCTCTCCACTTTTCATTTAAATGGCGTAA
TCATGGTCATAGCTGTTTCCTGTGTGAAATTGTTATCCGCTCACAATTCCACACAACATACGAGCCGGAA
GCATAAAGTGTAAAGCCTGGGGTGCCTAATGAGTGAGCTAACTCACATTAATTGCGTTGCGCTCACTGCC
CGCTTTCCAGTCGGGAAACCTGTCGTGCCAGCTGCATTAATGAATCGGCCAACGCGCGGGGAGAGGCGGT
TTGCGTATTGGGCGCTCTTCCGCTTCCTCGCTCACTGACTCGCTGCGCTCGGTCGTTCGGCTGCGGCGAG
CGGTATCAGCTCACTCAAAGGCGGTAATACGGTTATCCACAGAATCAGGGGATAACGCAGGAAAGAACAT
GTGAGCAAAAGGCCAGCAAAAGGCCAGGAACCGTAAAAAGGCCGCGTTGCTGGCGTTTTTCCATAGGCTC
CGCCCCCCTGACGAGCATCACAAAAATCGACGCTCAAGTCAGAGGTGGCGAAACCCGACAGGACTATAAA
GATACCAGGCGTTTCCCCCTGGAAGCTCCCTCGTGCGCTCTCCTGTTCCGACCCTGCCGCTTACCGGATA
CCTGTCCGCCTTTCTCCCTTCGGGAAGCGTGGCGCTTTCTCATAGCTCACGCTGTAGGTATCTCAGTTCG
GTGTAGGTCGTTCGCTCCAAGCTGGGCTGTGTGCACGAACCCCCCGTTCAGCCCGACCGCTGCGCCTTAT
CCGGTAACTATCGTCTTGAGTCCAACCCGGTAAGACACGACTTATCGCCACTGGCAGCAGCCACTGGTAA
CAGGATTAGCAGAGCGAGGTATGTAGGCGGTGCTACAGAGTTCTTGAAGTGGTGGCCTAACTACGGCTAC
ACTAGAAGAACAGTATTTGGTATCTGCGCTCTGCTGAAGCCAGTTACCTTCGGAAAAAGAGTTGGTAGCT
CTTGATCCGGCAAACAAACCACCGCTGGTAGCGGTGGTTTTTTTGTTTGCAAGCAGCAGATTACGCGCAG
AAAAAAAGGATCTCAAGAAGATCCTTTGATCTTTTCTACGGGGTCTGACGCTCAGTGGAACGAAAACTCA
CGTTAAGGGATTTTGGTCATGAGATTATCAAAAAGGATCTTCACCTAGATCCTTTTAAATTAAAAATGAA
GTTTTAAATCAATCTAAAGTATATATGAGTAAACTTGGTCTGACAGTTACCAATGCTTAATCAGTGAGGC
ACCTATCTCAGCGATCTGTCTATTTCGTTCATCCATAGTTGCCTGACTCCCCGTCGTGTAGATAACTACG
ATACGGGAGGGCTTACCATCTGGCCCCAGTGCTGCAATGATACCGCGAGACCCACGCTCACCGGCTCCAG
ATTTATCAGCAATAAACCAGCCAGCCGGAAGGGCCGAGCGCAGAAGTGGTCCTGCAACTTTATCCGCCTC
CATCCAGTCTATTAATTGTTGCCGGGAAGCTAGAGTAAGTAGTTCGCCAGTTAATAGTTTGCGCAACGTT
GTTGCCATTGCTACAGGCATCGTGGTGTCACGCTCGTCGTTTGGTATGGCTTCATTCAGCTCCGGTTCCC
AACGATCAAGGCGAGTTACATGATCCCCCATGTTGTGCAAAAAAGCGGTTAGCTCCTTCGGTCCTCCGAT
CGTTGTCAGAAGTAAGTTGGCCGCAGTGTTATCACTCATGGTTATGGCAGCACTGCATAATTCTCTTACT
GTCATGCCATCCGTAAGATGCTTTTCTGTGACTGGTGAGTACTCAACCAAGTCATTCTGAGAATAGTGTA
TGCGGCGACCGAGTTGCTCTTGCCCGGCGTCAATACGGGATAATACCGCGCCACATAGCAGAACTTTAAA
AGTGCTCATCATTGGAAAACGTTCTTCGGGGCGAAAACTCTCAAGGATCTTACCGCTGTTGAGATCCAGT
TCGATGTAACCCACTCGTGCACCCAACTGATCTTCAGCATCTTTTACTTTCACCAGCGTTTCTGGGTGAG
CAAAAACAGGAAGGCAAAATGCCGCAAAAAAGGGAATAAGGGCGACACGGAAATGTTGAATACTCATACT
CTTCCTTTTTCAATATTATTGAAGCATTTATCAGGGTTATTGTCTCATGAGCGGATACATATTTGAATGT
ATTTAGAAAAATAAACAAATAGGGGTTCCGCGCACATTTCCCCGAAAAGTGCCACCTGACGTCTAAGAAA
CCATTATTATCATGACATTAACCTATAAAAATAGGCGTATCACGAGGCCCTTTCGTC
Features (pLannotate 1.2.2; 38 found; start..end, strand, type, name):
    137..236     +  misc_feature   bom (fragment): basis of mobility region from pBR322
    242..395     -  CDS            lacZα (fragment): LacZα fragment of β-galactosidase; lacZ fragment
    676..789     +  CDS            Hide1 (fragment): HIDE1_MOUSE - Experimental evidence at protein level: Swiss-Prot protein existence level 1. From Mus musculus (Mouse).
   1378..1727    +  promoter       TRE3GV promoter: 3rd-generation Tet-responsive promoter that can be activated by binding of Tet-On® 3G, optimized for retroviral and lentiviral vectors
   1768..1799    +  misc_feature   MCS (fragment): pUC18/19 multiple cloning site
   1914..4118    +  CDS            Ctcf: CTCF_MOUSE - Experimental evidence at protein level: Swiss-Prot protein existence level 1. Chromatin binding factor that binds to DNA sequence specific sites. Involved in transcriptional regulation by binding to chromatin insulators and preventing interaction between promoter and nearby enhancers and silencers. Acts as transcriptional repressor binding to promoters of vertebrate MYC gene and BAG1 gene. Also binds to the PLK and PIM1 promoters. Acts as a transcriptional activator of APP. Regulates APOA1/C3/A4/A5 gene cluster and controls MHC class II gene expression. Plays an essential role in
   4140..4850    +  CDS            mRuby2: mRuby2 is a basic (constitutively fluorescent) red fluorescent protein published in 2012, derived from Entacmaea quadricolor. It has moderate acid sensitivity.
   4872..5096    +  polyA_signal   bGH poly(A) signal: bovine growth hormone polyadenylation signal
   5129..5264    -  rep_origin     SV40 ori: SV40 origin of replication
   5288..5310    -  promoter       SV40 promoter (fragment): SV40 enhancer and early promoter
   5317..5356    +  CDS            lacI (fragment): lac repressor; lacI; The lac repressor binds to the lac operator to inhibit transcription in E. coli. This inhibition can be relieved by adding lactose or isopropyl-β-D-thiogalactopyranoside (IPTG).
   5369..5390    +  protein_bind   CAP binding site: CAP binding activates transcription in the presence of cAMP. E. coli catabolite activator protein
   5405..5435    +  promoter       lac promoter: promoter for the E. coli lac operon
   5439..5461    +  protein_bind   lac operator (fragment): The lac repressor binds to the lac operator to inhibit transcription in E. coli. This inhibition can be relieved by adding lactose or isopropyl-β-D-thiogalactopyranoside (IPTG). lac repressor encoded by lacI
   5842..5897    -  polyA_signal   β-globin poly(A) signal: rabbit β-globin polyadenylation signal (Gil and Proudfoot, 1987)
   5968..6033    -  CDS            HBB (fragment): HBB_PONPY - Experimental evidence at transcript level: Swiss-Prot protein existence level 2. Involved in oxygen transport from the lung to the various peripheral tissues. From Pongo pygmaeus (Bornean orangutan).
   6050..6160    -  CDS            VP48: 3 tandem repeats of the minimal activation domain of herpes simplex virus VP16 (Cheng et al., 2013)
   6090..6787    -  CDS            rtTA3 (fragment): reverse tetracycline transactivator 3 activates expression from Tet-responsive promoters in the presence of doxycycline
   6797..6818    -  misc_feature   MCS (fragment): multiple cloning site
   6824..6913    -  CDS            HBB (fragment): HBB_LEPEU - Experimental evidence at protein level: Swiss-Prot protein existence level 1. Involved in oxygen transport from the lung to the various peripheral tissues. From Lepus europaeus (European hare).
   6911..7919    -  intron         chimeric intron: chimera between introns from chicken β-actin and rabbit β-globin
   7920..8195    -  promoter       chicken β-actin promoter: No description available
   8198..8564    -  enhancer       CMV enhancer: human cytomegalovirus immediate early enhancer
   8565..8598    +  protein_bind   FRT (minimal): supports FLP-mediated excision but not integration (Turan and Bode, 2011) FLP recombinase from the Saccharomyces cerevisiae 2μ plasmid
   8662..9161    +  promoter       PGK promoter: mouse phosphoglycerate kinase 1 promoter
   9173..9220    +  promoter       EM7 promoter: synthetic bacterial promoter&nbsp
   9239..9838    +  CDS            PuroR: puromycin N-acetyltransferase; pac from Streptomyces alboniger; confers resistance to puromycin
   9876..10100   +  polyA_signal   bGH poly(A) signal: bovine growth hormone polyadenylation signal
  10104..10125   +  promoter       SV40 promoter (fragment): SV40 enhancer and early promoter
  10155..10188   +  protein_bind   FRT (minimal): supports FLP-mediated excision but not integration (Turan and Bode, 2011) FLP recombinase from the Saccharomyces cerevisiae 2μ plasmid
  11228..11250   -  protein_bind   lac operator (fragment): The lac repressor binds to the lac operator to inhibit transcription in E. coli. This inhibition can be relieved by adding lactose or isopropyl-β-D-thiogalactopyranoside (IPTG). lac repressor encoded by lacI
  11254..11284   -  promoter       lac promoter: promoter for the E. coli lac operon
  11299..11320   -  protein_bind   CAP binding site: CAP binding activates transcription in the presence of cAMP. E. coli catabolite activator protein
  11333..11425   -  CDS            lacI (fragment): lac repressor; lacI; The lac repressor binds to the lac operator to inhibit transcription in E. coli. This inhibition can be relieved by adding lactose or isopropyl-β-D-thiogalactopyranoside (IPTG).
  11608..12196   -  rep_origin     ori: high-copy-number ColE1/pMB1/pBR322/pUC origin of replication
  12367..13227   -  CDS            AmpR: β-lactamase; bla; confers resistance to ampicillin, carbenicillin, and related antibiotics
  13228..13332   -  promoter       AmpR promoter: bla
  13427..35      +  CDS            rop (fragment) (across the origin): Rop protein, which maintains plasmids at low copy number; rop
