>Addgene plasmid #156432 | pEN366 - pTRE3G-CTCF-mRuby2-BGHpA-CAGGS-rtta3G-rbgpA-Frt-PGK-EM7-PuroR-bpA-Frt TIGRE donor | addgene full sequence | sequence record 310156 | Addgene NGS Result
TCGCGCGTTTCGGTGATGACGGTGAAAACCTCTGACACATGCAGCTCCCGGAGACGGTCACAGCTTGTCT
GTAAGCGGATGCCGGGAGCAGACAAGCCCGTCAGGGCGCGTCAGCGGGTGTTGGCGGGTGTCGGGGCTGG
CTTAACTATGCGGCATCAGAGCAGATTGTACTGAGAGTGCACCATATGCGGTGTGAAATACCGCACAGAT
GCGTAAGGAGAAAATACCGCATCAGGCGCCATTCGCCATTCAGGCTGCGCAACTGTTGGGAAGGGCGATC
GGTGCGGGCCTCTTCGCTATTACGCCAGCTGGCGAAAGGGGGATGTGCTGCAAGGCGATTAAGTTGGGTA
ACGCCAGGGTTTTCCCAGTCACGACGTTGTAAAACGACGGCCAGTATTTAAATACTGCCCCTAGGAGATG
GATACTAGCATTTGAAACTGAGGCTCATATGTGTTATCACTCAAAGTGAGGTCAGACTGCTAGGAAGTTA
GGGAAGTGGGATTTGAGCCACTGAAGGTCGGAATCTGAAATCTGGCGAGGTGGTAGGAAGAGGTAGGAAG
GTACCCAACAGCTTCGAACAGGAGGAACTCCCAGATCCTTACACCAAAAACCACTTAGGGTTTTTTGTTT
TGTTTTTGTTTTTTAAATTTCTTTTCTTTTCTTCCATGGGCAAAGAAAATGACTCAGGAAGACTCAGTGG
CAACCCTAGACTCAGGGCCTCGGAAGAGGCCCACCTCTGCATCATCCTCTCCGGAGCCCCCTGAGTTCAG
CACTTTCCGGGCCTGCCAGTGAGGCTGACGAATGAGGACCACTTTATCCAGTTCCTTCCCTCCCACTGCC
AGAGGCTGCACATCTGTCCAGAGACTTGGCAGTGGAGGTAGGGTGGGGGTGGGAATCAAGCCATAGCTTT
CTTAGGGAAGCACTGGCCAAAGGAAGGGGACTCCTAGAGTTGTAACCTTCCTCACAGAAGACAAGAAAAT
GAGTTGGGGTATCAGCCTCAGGCTAGACAGAGAGCCAGAACCTCTTCACAGATTCCCAGATCACCGGAGA
AGTCACTATTGAATCCGGACACCCAGTCAGGCACAAGAGGTCTACATTCTCTAACTCCTTTCCAGTGCTT
CCCCAACGGTCACTTACTTCCAGACTGCGTGTTTTATTTTTAGGAGAGATGTGTATATTTTTTGTTGCTG
TTGTTGTTTCTAGATAGGGTCTCACTGTGTAGCCCTGGCTTTTCTGGAACTCACTGTGTAGAGCAAGCCA
GCCTCAAACTCATAGATCCACCTGCCTCTGCCTCCAGATCGCTAGAATTAAAGTTACTGCCATAACACCT
AACATTTAAATCCTGCAGGGGGTATCACGAGGCCCTTTCGTCTTCACTCGAGTTTACTCCCTATCAGTGA
TAGAGAACGTATGAAGAGTTTACTCCCTATCAGTGATAGAGAACGTATGCAGACTTTACTCCCTATCAGT
GATAGAGAACGTATAAGGAGTTTACTCCCTATCAGTGATAGAGAACGTATGACCAGTTTACTCCCTATCA
GTGATAGAGAACGTATCTACAGTTTACTCCCTATCAGTGATAGAGAACGTATATCCAGTTTACTCCCTAT
CAGTGATAGAGAACGTATGTCGAGGTAGGCGTGTACGGTGGGCGCCTATAAAAGCAGAGCTCGTTTAGTG
AACCGTCAGATCGCCTGGAGCAATTCCACAACACTTTTGTCTTATACTTACGCGTCTGCAGGATATCAAG
CTTGCGGTACCGCGGCCCCGAATTCGAGCTCGGTACCCGGGGATCCTCTAGTCAGCTGACGCGTGCTAGC
GCGGCCGCATCGATTCCACCATGGACTATAAGGACCACGACGGAGACTACAAGGATCATGATATTGATTA
CAAAGACGATGACGATAAGACCGGTGAAGGTGAGGCGGTTGAAGCCATTGTGGAGGAGTCTGAAACTTTC
ATTAAAGGAAAAGAAAGAAAGACTTACCAGAGACGCCGGGAAGGGGGCCAGGAAGAAGATGCTTGCCACC
TGCCCCAGAACCAGACAGATGGGGGTGAGGTGGTCCAGGATGTCAACAGCAGTGTACAGATGGTAATGAT
GGAACAGCTGGATCCTACCCTTCTCCAGATGAAGACTGAAGTCATGGAGGGTACAGTGGCTCCGGAAGCA
GAGGCTGCAGTGGACGATACCCAGATCATAACCTTGCAGGTTGTAAATATGGAGGAACAGCCCATTAACA
TAGGAGAGCTTCAGCTTGTCCAAGTACCTGTTCCTGTGACGGTACCTGTTGCTACTACTTCAGTAGAAGA
ACTTCAGGGGGCTTATGAGAATGAAGTGTCTAAAGAGGGCCTTGCAGAAAGTGAACCGATGATATGTCAC
ACCTTACCTTTGCCTGAAGGATTTCAGGTGGTGAAAGTGGGGGCCAATGGAGAAGTGGAGACACTAGAGC
AGGGCGAGCTTCCTCCTCAGGAAGACTCTAGCTGGCAAAAAGACCCAGACTATCAGCCACCAGCCAAAAA
AACAAAGAAAACCAAAAAGAGCAAACTTCGTTACACAGAAGAGGGCAAAGACGTGGATGTGTCTGTGTAT
GATTTTGAGGAAGAACAGCAGGAAGGACTGCTGTCTGAGGTTAATGCAGAGAAAGTAGTTGGTAATATGA
AGCCTCCGAAGCCAACAAAAATTAAAAAAAAAGGTGTAAAGAAAACATTCCAGTGTGAGCTTTGCAGTTA
CACATGTCCCCGGCGTTCAAATTTGGATCGTCACATGAAAAGCCACACTGATGAGAGACCACACAAATGC
CATCTGTGTGGCAGAGCATTCAGAACAGTGACCCTCCTGAGGAATCATCTGAACACACACACAGGTACTC
GTCCTCACAAGTGCCCAGACTGCGATATGGCCTTTGTGACCAGTGGAGAATTGGTGCGGCATCGTCGTTA
TAAACACACTCATGAGAAACCATTTAAGTGTTCCATGTGTGATTATGCCAGTGTAGAAGTCAGCAAATTA
AAACGACACATTCGCTCTCATACTGGAGAGCGCCCGTTCCAGTGCAGTTTGTGCAGTTATGCCAGCAGGG
ACACATACAAGCTGAAAAGGCATATGAGAACCCATTCAGGGGAAAAACCTTATGAATGTTATATTTGTCA
CGCTCGGTTTACCCAGAGTGGTACCATGAAGATGCACATTTTACAGAAGCACACAGAAAATGTGGCCAAA
TTTCATTGTCCCCATTGTGACACTGTCATAGCCCGAAAAAGTGATTTGGGTGTCCACTTGCGAAAGCAGC
ATTCCTATATTGAACAGGGCAAAAAATGTCGCTACTGTGATGCTGTGTTTCATGAGCGATATGCTCTCAT
CCAGCATCAAAAATCACACAAAAATGAGAAGCGCTTCAAGTGTGACCAGTGTGATTATGCTTGTAGACAG
GAGCGGCACATGATCATGCACAAGCGCACTCACACGGGGGAGAAGCCTTATGCCTGCAGCCACTGCGACA
AGACCTTCCGCCAGAAACAGCTCCTCGACATGCATTTCAAGCGCTATCATGATCCCAACTTTGTCCCTGC
TGCCTTTGTCTGTTCCAAGTGTGGGAAAACATTCACCCGCCGGAACACAATGGCAAGACATGCAGATAAC
TGTGCTGGTCCAGATGGCGTAGAGGGGGAAAATGGAGGGGAGACAAAGAAGAGCAAACGAGGAAGAAAAA
GAAAGATGCGATCTAAAAAAGAAGACTCCTCTGACAGTGAAGAAAATGCTGAGCCGGATCTCGATGACAA
TGAGGAGGAGGAGGAGCCTGCTGTAGAAATTGAACCTGAGCCAGAGCCTCAGCCCCAGCCTCCGCCTCCA
CCTCAGCCTGTGGCCCCGGCCCCCCCACCTGCCAAGAAGAGAAGGGGGCGACCTCCTGGAAGAACCAACC
AGCCCAAACAGAACCAGCCAACAGCCATCATTCAGGTCGAAGATCAGAATACAGGTGCAATTGAGAACAT
TATAGTTGAAGTCAAAAAGGAGCCAGATGCCGAGCCTGCGGAGGGGGAAGAAGAGGAGGCTCAGGCAGCC
ACCACAGACGCCCCCAACGGAGACCTCACGCCTGAGATGATCCTCAGCATGATGGACCGGCTTAAGGGGG
GAGCAGGAGGCATGGTGTCTAAGGGCGAAGAGCTGATCAAGGAAAATATGCGTATGAAGGTGGTCATGGA
AGGTTCGGTCAACGGCCACCAATTCAAATGCACAGGTGAAGGAGAAGGCAATCCGTACATGGGAACTCAA
ACCATGAGGATCAAAGTCATCGAGGGAGGACCCCTGCCATTTGCCTTTGACATTCTTGCCACGTCGTTCA
TGTATGGCAGCCGTACTTTTATCAAGTACCCGAAAGGCATTCCTGATTTCTTTAAACAGTCCTTTCCTGA
GGGTTTTACTTGGGAAAGAGTTACGAGATACGAAGATGGTGGAGTCGTCACCGTCATGCAGGACACCAGC
CTTGAGGATGGCTGTCTCGTTTACCACGTCCAAGTCAGAGGGGTAAACTTTCCCTCCAATGGTCCCGTGA
TGCAGAAGAAGACCAAGGGTTGGGAGCCTAATACAGAGATGATGTATCCAGCAGATGGTGGTCTGAGGGG
ATACACTCATATGGCACTGAAAGTTGATGGTGGTGGCCATCTGTCTTGCTCTTTCGTAACAACTTACAGG
TCAAAAAAGACCGTCGGGAACATCAAGATGCCCGGTATCCATGCCGTTGATCACCGCCTGGAAAGGTTAG
AGGAAAGTGACAATGAAATGTTCGTAGTACAACGCGAACACGCAGTTGCCAAGTTCGCCGGGCTTGGTGG
TGGGATGGACGAGCTGTACAAGTAAGTTTAAACATAGCCTCGACTGTGCCTTCTAGTTGCCAGCCATCTG
TTGTTTGCCCCTCCCCCGTGCCTTCCTTGACCCTGGAAGGTGCCACTCCCACTGTCCTTTCCTAATAAAA
TGAGGAAATTGCATCGCATTGTCTGAGTAGGTGTCATTCTATTCTGGGGGGTGGGGTGGGGCAGGACAGC
AAGGGGGAGGATTGGGAAGACAATAGCAGGCATGCTGGGGATGCGGTGGGCTCTATGGCTTCTGAGGCGG
AAAGAACCTTAATTAACCTAGGCCTCCAAAAAAGCCTCCTCACTACTTCTGGAATAGCTCAGAGGCCGAG
GCGGCCTCGGCCTCTGCATAAATAAAAAAAATTAGTCAGCCATGGGGCGGAGAATGGGCGGAACTGGGCG
GAGTTAGGGGCGGGATGGGCGGAGTTAGGGGCGGGACTATGGTTGCTGACTAATTGAGATGCGGATCCGC
TGGCACGACAGGTTTCCCGACTGGAAAGCGGGCAGTGAGCGCAACGCAATTAATGTGAGTTAGCTCACTC
ATTAGGCACCCCAGGCTTTACACTTTATGCTTCCGGCTCGTATGTTGTGTGGAATTGTGAGCGGATAACA
ATTTCACACAGGAAACAGCTATGACCATGATTACGCCAAGCTTGGGCTGCAGGTCGAGGGATCTCCATAA
GAGAAGAGGGACAGCTATGACTGGGAGTAGTCAGGAGAGGAGGAAAAATCTGGCTAGTAAAACATGTAAG
GAAAATTTTAGGGATGTTAAAGAAAAAAATAACACAAAACAAAATATAAAAAAAATCTAACCTCAAGTCA
AGGCTTTTCTATGGAATAAGGAATGGACAGCAGGGGGCTGTTTCATATACTGATGACCTCTTTATAGCCA
ACCTTTGTTCATGGCAGCCAGCATATGGGCATATGTTGCCAAACTCTAAACCAAATACTCATTCTGATGT
TTTAAATGATTTGCCCTCCCATATGTCCTTCCGAGTGAGAGACACAAAAAATTCCAACACACTATTGCAA
TGAAAATAAATTTCCTTTATTAGCCAGAAGTCAGATGCTCAAGGGGCTTCATGATGTCCCCATAATTTTT
GGCAGAGGGAAAAAGATCTCAGTGGTATTTGTGAGCCAGGGCATTGGCCACACCAGCCACCACCTTCTGA
TAGGCAGCCTGCACCTGAGGCCGCTTACCCGGGGAGCATGTCAAGGTCAAAATCGTCAAGAGCGTCAGCA
GGCAGCATATCAAGGTCAAAGTCGTCAAGGGCATCGGCTGGGAGCATGTCTAAGTCAAAATCGTCAAGGG
CGTCGGTCGGCCCGCCGCTTTCGCACTTTAGCTGTTTCTCCAGGCCACATATGATTAGTTCCAGGCCGAA
AAGGAAGGCAGGTTCGGCTCCCTGCCGGTCGAACAGCTCAATTGCTTGTTTCAGAAGTGGGGGCATAGAA
TCGGTGGTAGGTGTCTCTCTTTCCTCTTTTGCTACTTGATGCTCCTGTTCCTCCAATACGCAGCCCAGTG
TAAAGTGGCCCACGGCGGACAGAGCGTACAGTGCGTTCTCCAGGGAGAAGCCTTGCTGACACAGGAACGC
GAGCTGATTTTCCAGGGTTTCGTACTGTTTCTCTGTTGGGCGGGTGCCGAGATGCACTTTAGCCCCGTCG
CGATGTGAGAGGAGAGCACAGCGGTATGACTTGGCGTTGTTCCGCAGAAAGTCTTGCCATGACTCGCCTT
CCAGGGGGCAGGAGTGGGTATGATGCCTGTCCAGCATCTCGATTGGCAGGGCATCGAGCAGGGCCCGCTT
GTTCTTCACGTGCCAGTACAGGGTAGGCTGCTCAACTCCCAGCTTTTGAGCGAGTTTCCTTGTCGTCAGG
CCTTCGATACCGACTCCATTGAGTAATTCCAGAGCAGAGTTTATGACTTTGCCCTTGTCCAGTCTAGACA
TGGTGGCGGCGGATCCCGGGCCCGCGGTACCGCAAGCTTGATATCCTGCAGACGCGTGAGAATTCTCGAG
GAATTCTTTGCCAAAATGATGAGACAGCACAATAACCAGCACGTTGCCCAGGAGCTGTAGGAAAAAGAAG
AAGGCATGAACATGGTTAGCAGAGGCTCTAGAGCCGCCGGTCACACGCCAGAAGCCGAACCCCGCCCTGC
CCCGTCCCCCCCGAAGGCAGCCGTCCCCCCGCGGACAGCCCCGAGGCTGGAGAGGGAGAAGGGGACGGCG
GCGCGGCGACGCACGAAGGCCCTCCCCGCCCATTTCCTTCCTGCCGGCGCCGCACCGCTTCGCCCCGCGC
CCGCTAGAGGGGGTGCGGCGGCGCCTCCCAGATTTCGGCTCCGCACAGATTTGGGACAAAGGAAGTCCCT
GCGCCCTCTCGCACGATTACCATAAAAGGCAATGGCTGCGGCTCGCCGCGCCTCGACAGCCGCCGGCGCT
CCGGGGGCCGCCGCGCCCCTCCCCCGAGCCCTCCCCGGCCCGAGGCGGCCCCGCCCCGCCCGGCACCCCC
ACCTGCCGCCACCCCCCGCCCGGCACGGCGAGCCCCGCGCCACGCCCCGTACGGAGCCCCGCACCCGAAG
CCGGGCCGTGCTCAGCAACTCGGGGAGGGGGGTGCAGGGGGGGTTGCAGCCCGACCGACGCGCCCACACC
CCCTGCTCACCCCCCCACGCACACACCCCGCACGCAGCCTTTGTTCCCCTCGCAGCCCCCCCCGCACCGC
GGGGCACCGCCCCCGGCCGCGCTCCCCTCGCGCACACTGCGGAGCGCACAAAGCCCCGCGCCGCGCCCGC
AGCGCTCACAGCCGCCGGGCAGCGCGGAGCCGCACGCGGCGCTCCCCACGCACACACACACGCACGCACC
CCCCGAGCCGCTCCCCCCGCACAAAGGGCCCTCCCGGAGCCCCTCAAGGCTTTCACGCAGCCACAGAAAA
GAAACAAGCCGTCATTAAACCAAGCGCTAATTACAGCCCGGAGGAGAAGGGCCGTCCCGCCCGCTCACCT
GTGGGAGTAACGCGGTCAGTCAGAGCCGGGGCGGGCGGCGCGAGGCGGCGGCGGAGCGGGGCACGGGGCG
AAGGCAGCGCGCAGCGACTCCCGCCCGCCGCGCGCTTCGCTTTTTATAGGGCCGCCGCCGCCGCCGCCTC
GCCATAAAAGGAAACTTTCGGAGCGCGCCGCTCTGATTGGCTGCCGCCGCACCTCTCCGCCTCSCCCCSC
CCCSCCCCYCSCCCCSCCCCSCCCCSCCYGGCGCGCSCCCCCCCCCCCCCCGCCCCCATCGCTGCACAAA
ATAATTAAAAAATAAATAAATACAAAATTGGGGGTGGGGAGGGGGGGGAGATGGGGAGAGTGAAGCAGAA
CGTGGGGCTCACCTCGACCATGGTAATAGCGATGACTAATACGTAGATGTACTGCCAAGTAGGAAAGTCC
CATAAGGTCATGTACTGGGCATAATGCCAGGCGGGCCATTTACCGTCATTGACGTCAATAGGGGGCGTAC
TTGGCATATGATACACTTGATGTACTGCCAAGTGGGCAGTTTACCGTAAATACTCCACCCATTGACGTCA
ATGGAAAGTCCCTATTGGCGTTACTATGGGAACATACGTCATTATTGACGTCAATGGGCGGGGGTCGTTG
GGCGGTCAGCCAGGCGGGCCATTTACCGTAAGTTATGTAACGCGGAACTCCATATATGGGCTATGAACTA
ATGACCCCGTAATTGATTACTATTAATAACTAGTCGAAGTTCCTATTCTCTAGAAAGTATAGGAACTTCA
GGTCTGAAGAGGAGTTTACGTCCAGCCAAGCTAGCTTGGCTGCAGGTCGTCGAAATTCTACCGGGTAGGG
GAGGCGCTTTTCCCAAGGCAGTCTGGAGCATGCGCTTTAGCAGCCCCGCTGGGCACTTGGCGCTACACAA
GTGGCCTCTGGCCTCGCACACATTCCACATCCACCGGTAGGCGCCAACCGGCTCCGTTCTTTGGTGGCCC
CTTCGCGCCACCTTCTACTCCTCCCCTAGTCAGGAAGTTCCCCCCCGCCCCGCAGCTCGCGTCGTGCAGG
ACGTGACAAATGGAAGTAGCACGTCTCACTAGTCTCGTGCAGATGGACAGCACCGCTGAGCAATGGAAGC
GGGTAGGCCTTTGGGGCAGCGGCCAATAGCAGCTTTGCTCCTTCGCTTTCTGGGCTCAGAGGCTGGGAAG
GGGTGGGTCCGGGGGCGGGGCGGGCGCCCGAAGGTCCTCCGGAGGCCCGGCATTCTGCACGCTTCAAAAG
CGCACGTCTGCCGCGCTGTTCTCCTCTTCCTCATCTCCGGGCCTTTCGACCTGCAGCCTGTTGACAATTA
ATCATCGGCATAGTATATCGGCATAGTATAATACGACAAGGTGAGGAACTAAACCATGACCGAGTACAAG
CCCACGGTGCGCCTCGCCACCCGCGACGACGTCCCCAGGGCCGTACGCACCCTCGCCGCCGCGTTCGCCG
ACTACCCCGCCACGCGCCACACCGTCGATCCGGACCGCCACATCGAGCGGGTCACCGAGCTGCAAGAACT
CTTCCTCACGCGCGTCGGGCTCGACATCGGCAAGGTGTGGGTCGCGGACGACGGCGCCGCGGTGGCGGTC
TGGACCACGCCGGAGAGCGTCGAAGCGGGGGCGGTGTTCGCCGAGATCGGCCCGCGCATGGCCGAGTTGA
GCGGTTCCCGGCTGGCCGCGCAGCAACAGATGGAAGGCCTCCTGGCGCCGCACCGGCCCAAGGAGCCCGC
GTGGTTCCTGGCCACCGTCGGCGTCTCGCCCGACCACCAGGGCAAGGGTCTGGGCAGCGCCGTCGTGCTC
CCCGGAGTGGAGGCGGCCGAGCGCGCCGGGGTGCCCGCCTTCCTGGAGACCTCCGCGCCCCGCAACCTCC
CCTTCTACGAGCGGCTCGGCTTCACCGTCACCGCCGACGTCGAGGTGCCCGAAGGACCGCGCACCTGGTG
CATGACCCGCAAGCCCGGTGCCTGAGGGGATCAATTCTCTAGAGCTCGCTGATCAGCCTCGACTGTGCCT
TCTAGTTGCCAGCCATCTGTTGTTTGCCCCTCCCCCGTGCCTTCCTTGACCCTGGAAGGTGCCACTCCCA
CTGTCCTTTCCTAATAAAATGAGGAAATTGCATCGCATTGTCTGAGTAGGTGTCATTCTATTCTGGGGGG
TGGGGTGGGGCAGGACAGCAAGGGGGAGGATTGGGAAGACAATAGCAGGCATGCTGGGGATGCGGTGGGC
TCTATGGCTTCTGAGGCGGAAAGAACCAGCTGGGGCTCGACTAGAGCTTGCGGAACCCTTCGAAGTTCCT
ATTCTCTAGAAAGTATAGGAACTTCGGCGCGCCATTTAAATTTTGGGATGTTTTCTGTTTGTTTTGAGAT
AGGGTTTTTCAGTGTAGTCCTGGCTGTCCTAGAACTCACTCTGTAGACCAGGCTGGCCTGGAACTCAAGG
ACTGCCAGCCTCTGCCTCCTGAGCATCGGGATTAAAGGTGTGTGCCACCACTGCCCAGCAGAGTGCGTTT
TTACTCTTCACTTTGTGGGTCCTGGCTGCCTGAGATTGTGTGCTTGCACCATTAGATGGGAGGGATGACT
TGGGAAAGGGTTGAGTCTTTTGTGAGTCTTGCGGAGGCCCAGGAGGGGGTACGTAAATTAGAGTTCTAAG
AGGCCCAGCAAAAGTGAACAAGTGACTGGCCACTGTGAGTTCACTGGGGGACCTGAGAGTTAACTAGTGA
AAAGGAGAGGTCCTAGTGGAGAAGCTAAAGAATTAAAGTTACTGCCTTGAAGTTCTTTGTGAAGGCCAAG
CTCTGGAGCGCGGCTTGAAAAGCCTTTATCCCAGAGCAGCATGGGAAGGGGCCCCAGCTGGGTGCGAGCC
TGCAAACCAGAGCACACCTATCACAGGGCCTTTTCTTACCAGTGGGACGGGATCAAGGCGGAGCTTACCT
GGGAACGTACAGGGCGGAACCTTAACTTGGGGGCGTGGCCGAATCACCTGGGTTTGGAAACGGTTCTTGT
CTTTCCTCAAGCTCAGGAGAGGTTGTTTGCAGGACACTGGCCCGGAGGGGCCCGAACTCTCCGAGGGAGG
GTTTCGTGGATCAGAACACCGTCCCTTGACAAAAAGATGCAGAGCACCGTCTGCATTCTGCTAGTAACCG
TCCCTCCTGGGGGCGGAGCCAGCCCTCCTCCGGGTGTATAAAGTAGCTGAGCGCCTCCTTCTGACAAACG
CCTCACCCCCAAGAGTACTGGGGGAGTACGCAGCACGCCAGCCTAGGGGCGGAGCTCAGCCCTGGAGGAG
GCGTTTCTTCTTAGTTCTCCGACTCACGCCTCTCCACTTTTCATTTAAATGGCGTAATCATGGTCATAGC
TGTTTCCTGTGTGAAATTGTTATCCGCTCACAATTCCACACAACATACGAGCCGGAAGCATAAAGTGTAA
AGCCTGGGGTGCCTAATGAGTGAGCTAACTCACATTAATTGCGTTGCGCTCACTGCCCGCTTTCCAGTCG
GGAAACCTGTCGTGCCAGCTGCATTAATGAATCGGCCAACGCGCGGGGAGAGGCGGTTTGCGTATTGGGC
GCTCTTCCGCTTCCTCGCTCACTGACTCGCTGCGCTCGGTCGTTCGGCTGCGGCGAGCGGTATCAGCTCA
CTCAAAGGCGGTAATACGGTTATCCACAGAATCAGGGGATAACGCAGGAAAGAACATGTGAGCAAAAGGC
CAGCAAAAGGCCAGGAACCGTAAAAAGGCCGCGTTGCTGGCGTTTTTCCATAGGCTCCGCCCCCCTGACG
AGCATCACAAAAATCGACGCTCAAGTCAGAGGTGGCGAAACCCGACAGGACTATAAAGATACCAGGCGTT
TCCCCCTGGAAGCTCCCTCGTGCGCTCTCCTGTTCCGACCCTGCCGCTTACCGGATACCTGTCCGCCTTT
CTCCCTTCGGGAAGCGTGGCGCTTTCTCATAGCTCACGCTGTAGGTATCTCAGTTCGGTGTAGGTCGTTC
GCTCCAAGCTGGGCTGTGTGCACGAACCCCCCGTTCAGCCCGACCGCTGCGCCTTATCCGGTAACTATCG
TCTTGAGTCCAACCCGGTAAGACACGACTTATCGCCACTGGCAGCAGCCACTGGTAACAGGATTAGCAGA
GCGAGGTATGTAGGCGGTGCTACAGAGTTCTTGAAGTGGTGGCCTAACTACGGCTACACTAGAAGAACAG
TATTTGGTATCTGCGCTCTGCTGAAGCCAGTTACCTTCGGAAAAAGAGTTGGTAGCTCTTGATCCGGCAA
ACAAACCACCGCTGGTAGCGGTGGTTTTTTTGTTTGCAAGCAGCAGATTACGCGCAGAAAAAAAGGATCT
CAAGAAGATCCTTTGATCTTTTCTACGGGGTCTGACGCTCAGTGGAACGAAAACTCACGTTAAGGGATTT
TGGTCATGAGATTATCAAAAAGGATCTTCACCTAGATCCTTTTAAATTAAAAATGAAGTTTTAAATCAAT
CTAAAGTATATATGAGTAAACTTGGTCTGACAGTTACCAATGCTTAATCAGTGAGGCACCTATCTCAGCG
ATCTGTCTATTTCGTTCATCCATAGTTGCCTGACTCCCCGTCGTGTAGATAACTACGATACGGGAGGGCT
TACCATCTGGCCCCAGTGCTGCAATGATACCGCGAGACCCACGCTCACCGGCTCCAGATTTATCAGCAAT
AAACCAGCCAGCCGGAAGGGCCGAGCGCAGAAGTGGTCCTGCAACTTTATCCGCCTCCATCCAGTCTATT
AATTGTTGCCGGGAAGCTAGAGTAAGTAGTTCGCCAGTTAATAGTTTGCGCAACGTTGTTGCCATTGCTA
CAGGCATCGTGGTGTCACGCTCGTCGTTTGGTATGGCTTCATTCAGCTCCGGTTCCCAACGATCAAGGCG
AGTTACATGATCCCCCATGTTGTGCAAAAAAGCGGTTAGCTCCTTCGGTCCTCCGATCGTTGTCAGAAGT
AAGTTGGCCGCAGTGTTATCACTCATGGTTATGGCAGCACTGCATAATTCTCTTACTGTCATGCCATCCG
TAAGATGCTTTTCTGTGACTGGTGAGTACTCAACCAAGTCATTCTGAGAATAGTGTATGCGGCGACCGAG
TTGCTCTTGCCCGGCGTCAATACGGGATAATACCGCGCCACATAGCAGAACTTTAAAAGTGCTCATCATT
GGAAAACGTTCTTCGGGGCGAAAACTCTCAAGGATCTTACCGCTGTTGAGATCCAGTTCGATGTAACCCA
CTCGTGCACCCAACTGATCTTCAGCATCTTTTACTTTCACCAGCGTTTCTGGGTGAGCAAAAACAGGAAG
GCAAAATGCCGCAAAAAAGGGAATAAGGGCGACACGGAAATGTTGAATACTCATACTCTTCCTTTTTCAA
TATTATTGAAGCATTTATCAGGGTTATTGTCTCATGAGCGGATACATATTTGAATGTATTTAGAAAAATA
AACAAATAGGGGTTCCGCGCACATTTCCCCGAAAAGTGCCACCTGACGTCTAAGAAACCATTATTATCAT
GACATTAACCTATAAAAATAGGCGTATCACGAGGCCCTTTCGTC
Features (pLannotate 1.2.2; 39 found; start..end, strand, type, name):
    137..236     +  misc_feature   bom (fragment): basis of mobility region from pBR322
    242..395     -  CDS            lacZα (fragment): LacZα fragment of β-galactosidase; lacZ fragment
    676..789     +  CDS            Hide1 (fragment): HIDE1_MOUSE - Experimental evidence at protein level: Swiss-Prot protein existence level 1. From Mus musculus (Mouse).
   1380..1729    +  promoter       TRE3GV promoter: 3rd-generation Tet-responsive promoter that can be activated by binding of Tet-On® 3G, optimized for retroviral and lentiviral vectors
   1770..1801    +  misc_feature   MCS (fragment): pUC18/19 multiple cloning site
   1916..4120    +  CDS            Ctcf: CTCF_MOUSE - Experimental evidence at protein level: Swiss-Prot protein existence level 1. Chromatin binding factor that binds to DNA sequence specific sites. Involved in transcriptional regulation by binding to chromatin insulators and preventing interaction between promoter and nearby enhancers and silencers. Acts as transcriptional repressor binding to promoters of vertebrate MYC gene and BAG1 gene. Also binds to the PLK and PIM1 promoters. Acts as a transcriptional activator of APP. Regulates APOA1/C3/A4/A5 gene cluster and controls MHC class II gene expression. Plays an essential role in
   4142..4852    +  CDS            mRuby2: mRuby2 is a basic (constitutively fluorescent) red fluorescent protein published in 2012, derived from Entacmaea quadricolor. It has moderate acid sensitivity.
   4874..5098    +  polyA_signal   bGH poly(A) signal: bovine growth hormone polyadenylation signal
   5131..5266    -  rep_origin     SV40 ori: SV40 origin of replication
   5290..5312    -  promoter       SV40 promoter (fragment): SV40 enhancer and early promoter
   5319..5358    +  CDS            lacI (fragment): lac repressor; lacI; The lac repressor binds to the lac operator to inhibit transcription in E. coli. This inhibition can be relieved by adding lactose or isopropyl-β-D-thiogalactopyranoside (IPTG).
   5371..5392    +  protein_bind   CAP binding site: CAP binding activates transcription in the presence of cAMP. E. coli catabolite activator protein
   5407..5437    +  promoter       lac promoter: promoter for the E. coli lac operon
   5441..5463    +  protein_bind   lac operator (fragment): The lac repressor binds to the lac operator to inhibit transcription in E. coli. This inhibition can be relieved by adding lactose or isopropyl-β-D-thiogalactopyranoside (IPTG). lac repressor encoded by lacI
   5846..5901    -  polyA_signal   β-globin poly(A) signal: rabbit β-globin polyadenylation signal (Gil and Proudfoot, 1987)
   5972..6040    -  CDS            HBB (fragment): HBB_PONPY - Experimental evidence at transcript level: Swiss-Prot protein existence level 2. Involved in oxygen transport from the lung to the various peripheral tissues. From Pongo pygmaeus (Bornean orangutan).
   6054..6164    -  CDS            VP48: 3 tandem repeats of the minimal activation domain of herpes simplex virus VP16 (Cheng et al., 2013)
   6094..6791    -  CDS            rtTA3 (fragment): reverse tetracycline transactivator 3 activates expression from Tet-responsive promoters in the presence of doxycycline
   6801..6822    -  misc_feature   MCS (fragment): multiple cloning site
   6828..6917    -  CDS            HBB (fragment): HBB_LEPEU - Experimental evidence at protein level: Swiss-Prot protein existence level 1. Involved in oxygen transport from the lung to the various peripheral tissues. From Lepus europaeus (European hare).
   6915..7931    -  intron         chimeric intron: chimera between introns from chicken β-actin and rabbit β-globin
   7932..8207    -  promoter       chicken β-actin promoter: No description available
   8209..8512    -  enhancer       CMV enhancer: human cytomegalovirus immediate early enhancer
   8576..8609    +  protein_bind   FRT (minimal): supports FLP-mediated excision but not integration (Turan and Bode, 2011) FLP recombinase from the Saccharomyces cerevisiae 2μ plasmid
   8673..9049    +  promoter       PGK promoter (fragment): mouse phosphoglycerate kinase 1 promoter
   9042..9148    +  promoter       PGK promoter (fragment): mouse phosphoglycerate kinase 1 promoter
   9160..9207    +  promoter       EM7 promoter: synthetic bacterial promoter&nbsp
   9226..9825    +  CDS            PuroR: puromycin N-acetyltransferase; pac from Streptomyces alboniger; confers resistance to puromycin
   9863..10087   +  polyA_signal   bGH poly(A) signal: bovine growth hormone polyadenylation signal
  10091..10112   +  promoter       SV40 promoter (fragment): SV40 enhancer and early promoter
  10142..10175   +  protein_bind   FRT (minimal): supports FLP-mediated excision but not integration (Turan and Bode, 2011) FLP recombinase from the Saccharomyces cerevisiae 2μ plasmid
  11215..11237   -  protein_bind   lac operator (fragment): The lac repressor binds to the lac operator to inhibit transcription in E. coli. This inhibition can be relieved by adding lactose or isopropyl-β-D-thiogalactopyranoside (IPTG). lac repressor encoded by lacI
  11241..11271   -  promoter       lac promoter: promoter for the E. coli lac operon
  11286..11307   -  protein_bind   CAP binding site: CAP binding activates transcription in the presence of cAMP. E. coli catabolite activator protein
  11320..11412   -  CDS            lacI (fragment): lac repressor; lacI; The lac repressor binds to the lac operator to inhibit transcription in E. coli. This inhibition can be relieved by adding lactose or isopropyl-β-D-thiogalactopyranoside (IPTG).
  11595..12183   -  rep_origin     ori: high-copy-number ColE1/pMB1/pBR322/pUC origin of replication
  12354..13214   -  CDS            AmpR: β-lactamase; bla; confers resistance to ampicillin, carbenicillin, and related antibiotics
  13215..13319   -  promoter       AmpR promoter: bla
  13414..35      +  CDS            rop (fragment) (across the origin): Rop protein, which maintains plasmids at low copy number; rop
