[The description below was written by a language model from this plasmid's Addgene catalogue record and pLannotate feature annotations shown in this document.]
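Description:
pEN366 is a roughly 13.4 kb mouse gene-targeting donor plasmid designed to knock a doxycycline-inducible CTCF transgene, together with its transactivator, into the mouse TIGRE acceptor locus. It is meant to be co-delivered with a separate sgRNA plasmid that cuts the locus. It is maintained in E. coli as a high-copy plasmid through a ColE1/pUC-type origin and an ampicillin resistance gene. The homology arms are not annotated as such, but the unannotated stretches flanking the cargo, one of which contains a fragment matching mouse Hide1, presumably provide them.

The payload has three units. First, a TRE3G-type Tet-responsive promoter drives wild-type mouse Ctcf cDNA followed directly by the red fluorescent protein mRuby2, apparently as a C-terminal fusion, and ends in a bGH polyadenylation signal. Second, in the opposite orientation, a CAGGS promoter (CMV enhancer, chicken β-actin promoter and chimeric intron) constitutively expresses the reverse tetracycline transactivator rtTA3G, terminated by a rabbit β-globin poly(A). With doxycycline, rtTA3G binds the TRE and switches on CTCF-mRuby2. Third, a PGK/EM7 dual promoter drives puromycin N-acetyltransferase with a bGH poly(A), allowing puromycin selection of targeted cells. Flanking minimal FRT sites let FLP recombinase excise this marker afterwards. Scattered lac, SV40 and MCS fragments appear to be cloning remnants.

The depositor sequence and the repository's sequencing result differ by 13 nt in length, with small annotation differences in the CMV enhancer, chimeric intron and PGK promoter, but show the same architecture. The plasmid serves to generate mouse cell lines with inducible, fluorescently traceable CTCF, as used in studies of CTCF's role in genome folding.
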