Addgene plasmid #156432: pEN366 - pTRE3G-CTCF-mRuby2-BGHpA-CAGGS-rtta3G-rbgpA-Frt-PGK-EM7-PuroR-bpA-Frt TIGRE donor
Purpose: Vector to introduce a constitutive rtta3G cassette and a DOX-inducible wild-type CTCF mouse cDNA, targeting the mouse TIGRE acceptor locus. Use with Addgene #92144 sgRNA. Use puromycine selection.
Depositing lab: Elphege Nora. Depositing organization: University of California, San Francisco (UCSF). Publication: Molecular basis of CTCF binding polarity in genome folding. Nora EP, Caccianini L, Fudenberg G, So K, Kameswaran V, Nagle A, Uebersohn A, Hajj B, Saux AL, Coulon A, Mirny LA, Pollard KS, Dahan M, Bruneau BG. Nat Commun. 2020 Nov 5;11(1):5612. doi: 10.1038/s41467-020-19283-x. PubMed 33154377.
Backbone
  Vector backbone: pEN366 - pTRE3G-CTCF-mRuby2-BGHpA-CAGGS-rtta3G-rbgpA-Frt-PGK-EM7-PuroR-bpA-Frt TIGRE donor.
  Vector type: Mammalian Expression, Mouse Targeting
Growth in bacteria
  Bacterial resistance: Ampicillin, 100 μg/mL
  Growth temperature: 37°C
  Growth strain: DH5alpha
  Copy number: High Copy
Gene/Insert
  Gene/Insert name: CTCF, rtta3G, TetO3G
  Species: M. musculus (mouse)
  Mutation: none
  Entrez Gene: Ctcf
  Cloning method: Gibson Cloning
Terms and licenses: Academic/Nonprofit Terms; Industry Terms: Not Available to Industry
How to cite: pEN366 - pTRE3G-CTCF-mRuby2-BGHpA-CAGGS-rtta3G-rbgpA-Frt-PGK-EM7-PuroR-bpA-Frt TIGRE donor was a gift from Elphege Nora (Addgene plasmid # 156432 ; http://n2t.net/addgene:156432 ; RRID:Addgene_156432)
